>Addgene plasmid #16565 | pBV-Luc mut MBS1-4 | addgene partial sequence | sequence record 23084 | 16565 with LucNrev
CTTCCGGATGAATGGCGCCGGGCCTTTCTTTATGTTTTTGGCGTCTTCCATGGTGGCTTTACCAACAGTA
CCGGAATGCCAAGCTTACTTAGATCGCAGATCTCGATACCGGATCCATTATATACCCGAATTCCGGACGT
TCTGGGCAGGTGACCGCCACCCATGCGCTGAGGGGCGGACAGGAGGTGCTTCGACTGGGAGGAGGGCGAA
GAGTGTAAGGGGGCGGAGGGGCGATGGCAGCCAGGTGATCTGTTGCTATCACAGGTGACCGCTTGACATT
GCTCTGAGGAGCAGAGGTGTGGCTACGCGGCGGGCAGGTGACTGGCTGCCACAACCCGGTACCTATCGAT
AGAGAAATGTTCTGGCACCTGCACTTGCACTGGGGACAGCCTATTTTGCTAGTTTGTTTTGTTTCGTTTT
GTTTTGATGGAGAGCGTATGTTAGTACTATCGATTCACACAAAAAACCAACACACAGATGTAATGAAAAT
AAAGATATTTTATTGCGGCCGCTCCAAGTACCTCCCGTACCTTAATATTACTTACTTATCATGGTAGCTT
GGGCTGGCGTAATAGCGAAGAGGCCCGCACCGATCGCCCTTCCCAACAGTTGCGCAGCCTGAATGGCGAA
TGGCAAATTGTAAGCGTTAATATTTTGTTAAAATTCGCGTTAAATTTTTGTTAAATCAGCTCATTTTTTA
ACCAATAGGCCGAAATCGGCAAAATCCCTTATAATCAAAGATACGNAGAGTGGTGGTGGGTGTNTCCCTN
TTG
