[The description below was written by a language model from this plasmid's Addgene catalogue record.]
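Description:
pBV-Luc mut MBS1-4 is a mammalian luciferase reporter plasmid built on the pBV-Luc backbone (about 4.9 kb without insert). It is propagated in E. coli as a high-copy plasmid under ampicillin selection. The record does not list the origin of replication or any mammalian selection marker, and no feature table is provided, so the detailed backbone architecture, including whether pBV-Luc supplies its own minimal promoter, cannot be described from the available information.

The insert is a short human promoter fragment carrying four c-MYC binding sites (MBS1-4), all in mutated form. Although the catalogue links the insert to the MYC gene entry, the fragment is a MYC-responsive regulatory sequence rather than the MYC coding sequence. The associated publication title, which identifies CDK4 as a c-MYC target, suggests that it derives from the CDK4 promoter, but the record does not state this explicitly. The fragment was made by annealing two long, partially overlapping synthetic oligonucleotides, one carrying mutant MBS1-3 and the other mutant MBS4. These were filled in to double-stranded DNA with a single PCR cycle and cloned between KpnI and EcoRI sites, both retained, upstream of the backbone's luciferase gene. Luciferase is catalogued as a C-terminal "tag", but it functions here as a transcriptional reporter downstream of the promoter fragment.

Sibling constructs were made from other oligonucleotide combinations, presumably giving wild-type and partially mutated site sets. This all-mutant version therefore serves as the negative control in transfection assays that test whether c-MYC activation of the promoter depends on intact binding sites. The depositor notes that additional polymerase-derived mutants turned up while the reporter constructs were being sequenced.
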