Addgene plasmid #16565: pBV-Luc mut MBS1-4
Depositing lab: Bert Vogelstein. Depositing organization: Johns Hopkins University and School of Medicine. Publication: Identification of CDK4 as a target of c-MYC. Hermeking H, Rago C, Schuhmacher M, Li Q, Barrett JF, Obaya AJ, O'Connell BC, Mateyak MK, Tam W, Kohlhuber F, Dang CV, Sedivy JM, Eick D, Vogelstein B, Kinzler KW. Proc Natl Acad Sci U S A. 2000 Feb 29. 97(5):2229-34. 10.1073/pnas.050586197 PubMed 10688915.
Backbone
  Vector backbone: pBV-Luc
  Backbone manufacturer: Vogelstein Lab
  Backbone size w/o insert (bp): 4867
  Vector type: Mammalian Expression, Luciferase
Growth in bacteria
  Bacterial resistance: Ampicillin, 100 μg/mL
  Growth temperature: 37°C
  Growth strain: DH5alpha
  Copy number: High Copy
Gene/Insert
  Gene/Insert name: c-MYC binding sites
  Species: H. sapiens (human)
  Mutation: Mutant MBS1-4
  Entrez Gene: MYC (a.k.a. MRTL, MYCC, bHLHe39, c-Myc)
  Tag / fusion protein: Luciferase (C terminal on backbone)
  Cloning method: Restriction Enzyme; 5′ cloning site KpnI (not destroyed); 3′ cloning site EcoRI (not destroyed)
  Sequencing primers: 5′ RVprimer3; 3′ LucNrev
Terms and licenses: Academic/Nonprofit Terms; Industry Terms: Not Available to Industry
Depositor comments: To generate reporter constructs, the following oligonucleotides were used: 5'-CCGGTACCGG GTTGTGGCAG CCAGTCACCT GCCCGCCGCG TAGCCACACC TCTGCTCCTC AGAGCAATGT CAAGCGGTCA CCTGTGATAG CAACAGATCA CCTGGCTGCC ATCGCCCCTC-3' [Oligo C , for mutant MBS1-3]; 5'-ATGAATTCCG GACGTTCTGG GCAGGTGACC GCCACCCATG CGCTGAGGGG CGGACAGGAG GTGCTTCGAC TGGGAGGAGG GCGAAGAGTG TAAGGGGGCG GAGGGGCGAT GGCAGCCAGG-3' [Oligo D, for mutant MBS4]. Different combinations of oligonucleotide pairs (A+B, A+D, C+B, C+D) were annealed and converted to double-stranded fragments through one PCR cycle. These promoter fragments were subcloned into pBV-luc. Further polymerase-derived mutants were identified while sequencing the reporter constructs.
How to cite: pBV-Luc mut MBS1-4 was a gift from Bert Vogelstein (Addgene plasmid # 16565 ; http://n2t.net/addgene:16565 ; RRID:Addgene_16565)
